Addgene plasmid #91226: pACYCDuet_WTDHFR_WTTS
Purpose: bacterial co-expression of folA (DHFR) and thyA(TS) with a barcode within the noncoding region between the genes
Depositing lab: Kimberly Reynolds. Depositing organization: University of Texas Southwestern Medical Center. Publication: A Two-Enzyme Adaptive Unit within Bacterial Folate Metabolism. Schober AF, Mathis AD, Ingle C, Park JO, Chen L, Rabinowitz JD, Junier I, Rivoire O, Reynolds KA. Cell Rep. 2019 Jun 11;27(11):3359-3370.e7. doi: 10.1016/j.celrep.2019.05.030. PubMed 31189117.
Backbone
  Vector backbone: pACYCDuet-1
  Backbone manufacturer: Novagen
  Vector type: Bacterial Expression
Growth in bacteria
  Bacterial resistance: Chloramphenicol, 25 μg/mL
  Growth temperature: 37°C
  Growth strain: DH5alpha
  Copy number: Unknown
Gene/Insert 1
  Gene/Insert name: folA (alt name: DHFR)
  Species: E.coli
  Promoter: T7
  Tag / fusion protein: 6xHis (N terminal on backbone)
  Cloning method: Restriction Enzyme; 5′ cloning site BamHI (unknown if destroyed); 3′ cloning site SalI (unknown if destroyed)
  Sequencing primers: 5′ unknown
Gene/Insert 2
  Gene/Insert name: thyA
  Species: E.coli
  Promoter: T7
  Cloning method: Restriction Enzyme; 5′ cloning site NotI (unknown if destroyed); 3′ cloning site XhoI (unknown if destroyed)
  Sequencing primers: 5′ unknown
Terms and licenses: Academic/Nonprofit Terms; Industry Terms: Not Available to Industry
How to cite: pACYCDuet_WTDHFR_WTTS was a gift from Kimberly Reynolds (Addgene plasmid # 91226 ; http://n2t.net/addgene:91226 ; RRID:Addgene_91226)
