[The description below was written by a language model from this plasmid's Addgene catalogue record and pLannotate feature annotations shown in this document.]
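Description:
pACYCDuet_WTDHFR_WTTS is a 5,224-nt bacterial co-expression plasmid built on the Novagen pACYCDuet-1 backbone. It carries the wild-type E. coli genes for two consecutive folate-metabolism enzymes, dihydrofolate reductase (folA, DHFR) and thymidylate synthase (thyA, TS). It replicates from the p15A origin, which is compatible with ColE1-type plasmids, and is selected with chloramphenicol through a cat gene under its own promoter. The backbone also supplies lacI with its native promoter. The short IS1, RSF ori, TcR and SET1 hits in the feature table appear to be backbone remnants or partial homology matches rather than functional elements.

The payload follows the Duet two-cassette layout. In the first cassette, a T7 promoter with an adjacent lac operator and a T7 gene 10 ribosome binding site drives folA, cloned BamHI/SalI. The catalogue entry lists a backbone-derived N-terminal 6xHis tag on this gene, although the tag is not separately annotated in the table. A second T7 promoter/lac operator pair drives thyA, cloned NotI/XhoI, followed by an S-Tag fragment from the vector and the T7 terminator. Whether that S-Tag fragment is fused in frame to thyA is not stated. Because both promoters depend on T7 RNA polymerase and are repressed by LacI, expression requires a host supplying that polymerase and can be induced with IPTG.

According to the record, a barcode sits in the noncoding region between the two genes, though it is not annotated as a feature. A barcode of this kind lets a construct be identified by sequencing in mixed populations. The plasmid serves as the wild-type/wild-type construct in work examining DHFR and TS as a coupled adaptive unit in bacterial folate metabolism.
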