Features (pLannotate 1.2.2; 20 found; start..end, strand, type, name):
     77..95      +  promoter       T7 promoter: promoter for bacteriophage T7 RNA polymerase
     96..120     +  protein_bind   lac operator: The lac repressor binds to the lac operator to inhibit transcription in E. coli. This inhibition can be relieved by adding lactose or isopropyl-β-D-thiogalactopyranoside (IPTG). lac repressor encoded by lacI
    175..966     +  CDS            thyA: TYSY_ECO57 - Experimental evidence at protein level: Swiss-Prot protein existence level 1. Catalyzes the reductive methylation of 2'-deoxyuridine-5'- monophosphate (dUMP) to 2'-deoxythymidine-5'-monophosphate (dTMP) while utilizing 5,10-methylenetetrahydrofolate (mTHF) as the methyl donor and reductant in the reaction, yielding dihydrofolate (DHF) as a by- product. This enzymatic reaction provides an intracellular de novo source of dTMP, an essential precursor for DNA biosynthesis. From Escherichia coli O157:H7.
    982..1023    +  CDS            S-Tag (fragment): affinity and epitope tag derived from pancreatic ribonuclease A
   1053..1070    +  CDS            SET1 (fragment): solubility-enhancement tag derived from T7 phage gene 10B
   1078..1125    +  terminator     T7 terminator: transcription terminator for bacteriophage T7 RNA polymerase
   1349..2005    -  CDS            cat: CAT_ECOLX - Experimental evidence at protein level: Swiss-Prot protein existence level 1. This enzyme is an effector of chloramphenicol resistance in bacteria. From Escherichia coli. This protein is used as a marker in many commonly used cloning vectors, such as pACYC184.
   2006..2108    -  promoter       cat promoter: promoter of the E. coli cat gene encoding chloramphenicol acetyltransferase
   2229..2372    +  mobile_element IS1 (fragment): prokaryotic transposable element IS1
   2491..2546    -  rep_origin     RSF ori (fragment): Plasmids containing the RSF 1030 origin of replication can be propagated in E. coli cells that contain additional plasmids with compatible origins.
   2634..3179    -  rep_origin     p15A ori: Plasmids containing the medium-copy-number p15A origin of replication can be propagated in E. coli cells that contain a second plasmid with the ColE1 origin.
   3291..3355    -  CDS            TcR (fragment): tetracycline efflux protein; tet; confers resistance to tetracycline
   3370..3391    -  protein_bind   CAP binding site: CAP binding activates transcription in the presence of cAMP. E. coli catabolite activator protein
   3404..4486    -  CDS            lacI: lac repressor; lacI; The lac repressor binds to the lac operator to inhibit transcription in E. coli. This inhibition can be relieved by adding lactose or isopropyl-β-D-thiogalactopyranoside (IPTG).
   4487..4564    -  promoter       lacI promoter: lacI
   4572..4607    -  CDS            TcR (fragment): tetracycline efflux protein; tet; confers resistance to tetracycline
   4610..4628    +  promoter       T7 promoter: promoter for bacteriophage T7 RNA polymerase
   4629..4653    +  protein_bind   lac operator: The lac repressor binds to the lac operator to inhibit transcription in E. coli. This inhibition can be relieved by adding lactose or isopropyl-β-D-thiogalactopyranoside (IPTG). lac repressor encoded by lacI
   4668..4690    +  RBS            RBS: efficient ribosome binding site from bacteriophage T7 gene 10 (Olins and Rangwala, 1989)
   4739..5218    +  CDS            ecDHFR: E. coli dihydrofolate reductase; folA
>Addgene plasmid #91226 | pACYCDuet_WTDHFR_WTTS | addgene full sequence | sequence record 178336 | Addgene NGS Result
TCGACAAGCTTGCGGCCGCATAATGCTTAAGTCGAACAGAAAGTAATCGTATTGTACACGGCCGCATAAT
CGAAATTAATACGACTCACTATAGGGGAATTGTGAGCGGATAACAATTCCCCATCTTAGTATATTAGTTA
AGTATAAGAAGGAGATATACATATGGCAGATCTCATGAAACAGTACCTGGAGCTGATGCAAAAAGTTCTG
GATGAGGGTACCCAGAAAAACGACCGCACGGGTACCGGAACGCTGAGCATTTTTGGCCATCAGATGCGTT
TTAACCTGCAGGACGGATTCCCGCTGGTTACGACCAAACGCTGCCACCTGCGTAGCATTATTCATGAGCT
GCTGTGGTTTCTGCAAGGTGACACTAACATCGCGTATCTGCACGAAAACAATGTGACGATCTGGGATGAA
TGGGCCGATGAAAACGGCGATCTGGGCCCAGTGTATGGTAAACAGTGGCGCGCCTGGCCAACGCCAGATG
GCCGCCACATCGATCAGATCACGACCGTGCTGAATCAACTGAAAAACGACCCGGACAGCCGCCGCATTAT
TGTTTCCGCGTGGAATGTGGGTGAACTGGATAAAATGGCGCTGGCGCCGTGCCATGCATTCTTCCAGTTT
TACGTTGCGGACGGTAAGCTGAGCTGTCAACTTTATCAGCGCAGCTGCGATGTTTTCCTCGGCCTGCCGT
TCAATATCGCCAGCTACGCGTTACTGGTGCATATGATGGCGCAGCAGTGCGACCTGGAGGTGGGTGATTT
TGTCTGGACCGGCGGTGATACCCACCTGTACAGCAACCATATGGACCAAACGCATCTGCAATTGAGCCGT
GAGCCGCGTCCGCTGCCGAAACTGATTATTAAGCGCAAACCCGAGAGCATCTTTGACTATCGTTTCGAAG
ACTTCGAGATTGAAGGCTACGATCCGCACCCGGGTATCAAAGCGCCGGTGGCTATCTAACTCGAGTCTGG
TAAAGAAACCGCTGCTGCGAAATTTGAACGCCAGCACATGGACTCGTCTACTAGCGCAGCTTAATTAACC
TAGGCTGCTGCCACCGCTGAGCAATAACTAGCATAACCCCTTGGGGCCTCTAAACGGGTCTTGAGGGGTT
TTTTGCTGAAACCTCAGGCATTTGAGAAGCACACGGTCACACTGCTTCCGGTAGTCAATAAACCGGTAAA
CCAGCAATAGACATAAGCGGCTATTTAACGACCCTGCCCTGAACCGACGACCGGGTCGAATTTGCTTTCG
AATTTCTGCCATTCATCCGCTTATTATCACTTATTCAGGCGTAGCAACCAGGCGTTTAAGGGCACCAATA
ACTGCCTTAAAAAAATTACGCCCCGCCCTGCCACTCATCGCAGTACTGTTGTAATTCATTAAGCATTCTG
CCGACATGGAAGCCATCACAAACGGCATGATGAACCTGAATCGCCAGCGGCATCAGCACCTTGTCGCCTT
GCGTATAATATTTGCCCATAGTGAAAACGGGGGCGAAGAAGTTGTCCATATTGGCCACGTTTAAATCAAA
ACTGGTGAAACTCACCCAGGGATTGGCTGAGACGAAAAACATATTCTCAATAAACCCTTTAGGGAAATAG
GCCAGGTTTTCACCGTAACACGCCACATCTTGCGAATATATGTGTAGAAACTGCCGGAAATCGTCGTGGT
ATTCACTCCAGAGCGATGAAAACGTTTCAGTTTGCTCATGGAAAACGGTGTAACAAGGGTGAACACTATC
CCATATCACCAGCTCACCGTCTTTCATTGCCATACGGAACTCCGGATGAGCATTCATCAGGCGGGCAAGA
ATGTGAATAAAGGCCGGATAAAACTTGTGCTTATTTTTCTTTACGGTCTTTAAAAAGGCCGTAATATCCA
GCTGAACGGTCTGGTTATAGGTACATTGAGCAACTGACTGAAATGCCTCAAAATGTTCTTTACGATGCCA
TTGGGATATATCAACGGTGGTATATCCAGTGATTTTTTTCTCCATTTTAGCTTCCTTAGCTCCTGAAAAT
CTCGATAACTCAAAAAATACGCCCGGTAGTGATCTTATTTCATTATGGTGAAAGTTGGAACCTCTTACGT
GCCGATCAACGTCTCATTTTCGCCAAAAGTTGGCCCAGGGCTTCCCGGTATCAACAGGGACACCAGGATT
TATTTATTCTGCGAAGTGATCTTCCGTCACAGGTATTTATTCGGCGCAAAGTGCGTCGGGTGATGCTGCC
AACTTACTGATTTAGTGTATGATGGTGTTTTTGAGGTGCTCCAGTGGCTTCTGTTTCTATCAGCTGTCCC
TCCTGTTCAGCTACTGACGGGGTGGTGCGTAACGGCAAAAGCACCGCCGGACATCAGCGCTAGCGGAGTG
TATACTGGCTTACTATGTTGGCACTGATGAGGGTGTCAGTGAAGTGCTTCATGTGGCAGGAGAAAAAAGG
CTGCACCGGTGCGTCAGCAGAATATGTGATACAGGATATATTCCGCTTCCTCGCTCACTGACTCGCTACG
CTCGGTCGTTCGACTGCGGCGAGCGGAAATGGCTTACGAACGGGGCGGAGATTTCCTGGAAGATGCCAGG
AAGATACTTAACAGGGAAGTGAGAGGGCCGCGGCAAAGCCGTTTTTCCATAGGCTCCGCCCCCCTGACAA
GCATCACGAAATCTGACGCTCAAATCAGTGGTGGCGAAACCCGACAGGACTATAAAGATACCAGGCGTTT
CCCCCTGGCGGCTCCCTCGTGCGCTCTCCTGTTCCTGCCTTTCGGTTTACCGGTGTCATTCCGCTGTTAT
GGCCGCGTTTGTCTCATTCCACGCCTGACACTCAGTTCCGGGTAGGCAGTTCGCTCCAAGCTGGACTGTA
TGCACGAACCCCCCGTTCAGTCCGACCGCTGCGCCTTATCCGGTAACTATCGTCTTGAGTCCAACCCGGA
AAGACATGCAAAAGCACCACTGGCAGCAGCCACTGGTAATTGATTTAGAGGAGTTAGTCTTGAAGTCATG
CGCCGGTTAAGGCTAAACTGAAAGGACAAGTTTTGGTGACTGCGCTCCTCCAAGCCAGTTACCTCGGTTC
AAAGAGTTGGTAGCTCAGAGAACCTTCGAAAAACCGCCCTGCAAGGCGGTTTTTTCGTTTTCAGAGCAAG
AGATTACGCGCAGACCAAAACGATCTCAAGAAGATCATCTTATTAATCAGATAAAATATTTCTAGATTTC
AGTGCAATTTATCTCTTCAAATGTAGCACCTGAAGTCAGCCCCATACGATATAAGTTGTAATTCTCATGT
TAGTCATGCCCCGCGCCCACCGGAAGGAGCTGACTGGGTTGAAGGCTCTCAAGGGCATCGGTCGAGATCC
CGGTGCCTAATGAGTGAGCTAACTTACATTAATTGCGTTGCGCTCACTGCCCGCTTTCCAGTCGGGAAAC
CTGTCGTGCCAGCTGCATTAATGAATCGGCCAACGCGCGGGGAGAGGCGGTTTGCGTATTGGGCGCCAGG
GTGGTTTTTCTTTTCACCAGTGAGACGGGCAACAGCTGATTGCCCTTCACCGCCTGGCCCTGAGAGAGTT
GCAGCAAGCGGTCCACGCTGGTTTGCCCCAGCAGGCGAAAATCCTGTTTGATGGTGGTTAACGGCGGGAT
ATAACATGAGCTGTCTTCGGTATCGTCGTATCCCACTACCGAGATGTCCGCACCAACGCGCAGCCCGGAC
TCGGTAATGGCGCGCATTGCGCCCAGCGCCATCTGATCGTTGGCAACCAGCATCGCAGTGGGAACGATGC
CCTCATTCAGCATTTGCATGGTTTGTTGAAAACCGGACATGGCACTCCAGTCGCCTTCCCGTTCCGCTAT
CGGCTGAATTTGATTGCGAGTGAGATATTTATGCCAGCCAGCCAGACGCAGACGCGCCGAGACAGAACTT
AATGGGCCCGCTAACAGCGCGATTTGCTGGTGACCCAATGCGACCAGATGCTCCACGCCCAGTCGCGTAC
CGTCTTCATGGGAGAAAATAATACTGTTGATGGGTGTCTGGTCAGAGACATCAAGAAATAACGCCGGAAC
ATTAGTGCAGGCAGCTTCCACAGCAATGGCATCCTGGTCATCCAGCGGATAGTTAATGATCAGCCCACTG
ACGCGTTGCGCGAGAAGATTGTGCACCGCCGCTTTACAGGCTTCGACGCCGCTTCGTTCTACCATCGACA
CCACCACGCTGGCACCCAGTTGATCGGCGCGAGATTTAATCGCCGCGACAATTTGCGACGGCGCGTGCAG
GGCCAGACTGGAGGTGGCAACGCCAATCAGCAACGACTGTTTGCCCGCCAGTTGTTGTGCCACGCGGTTG
GGAATGTAATTCAGCTCCGCCATCGCCGCTTCCACTTTTTCCCGCGTTTTCGCAGAAACGTGGCTGGCCT
GGTTCACCACGCGGGAAACGGTCTGATAAGAGACACCGGCATACTCTGCGACATCGTATAACGTTACTGG
TTTCACATTCACCACCCTGAATTGACTCTCTTCCGGGCGCTATCATGCCATACCGCGAAAGGTTTTGCGC
CATTCGATGGTGTCCGGGATCTCGACGCTCTCCCTTATGCGACTCCTGCATTAGGAAATTAATACGACTC
ACTATAGGGGAATTGTGAGCGGATAACAATTCCCCTGTAGAAATAATTTTGTTTAACTTTAATAAGGAGA
TATACCATGGGCAGCAGCCATCACCATCATCACCACAGCCAGGATCCGATGATCAGTCTGATTGCGGCGT
TAGCGGTAGATCGCGTTATCGGCATGGAAAACGCCATGCCGTGGAACCTGCCTGCCGATCTCGCCTGGTT
TAAACGCAACACCTTAAATAAACCCGTGATTATGGGCCGCCATACCTGGGAATCAATCGGTCGTCCGTTG
CCAGGACGCAAAAATATTATCCTCAGCAGTCAACCGGGTACGGACGATCGCGTAACGTGGGTGAAGTCGG
TGGATGAAGCCATCGCGGCGTGTGGTGACGTACCAGAAATCATGGTGATTGGCGGCGGTCGCGTTTATGA
ACAGTTCTTGCCAAAAGCGCAAAAACTGTATCTGACGCATATCGACGCAGAAGTGGAAGGCGACACCCAT
TTCCCGGATTACGAGCCGGATGACTGGGAATCGGTATTCAGCGAATTCCACGATGCTGATGCGCAGAACT
CTCACAGCTATTGCTTTGAGATTCTGGAGCGGCGGTAACAGGCG
